>Addgene plasmid #231177 | pcDNA3.1-15nmEML-mRFP | addgene full sequence | sequence record 458399 | Addgene NGS Result
GACGGATCGGGAGATCTCCCGATCCCCTATGGTGCACTCTCAGTACAATCTGCTCTGATGCCGCATAGTT
AAGCCAGTATCTGCTCCCTGCTTGTGTGTTGGAGGTCGCTGAGTAGTGCGCGAGCAAAATTTAAGCTACA
ACAAGGCAAGGCTTGACCGACAATTGCATGAAGAATCTGCTTAGGGTTAGGCGTTTTGCGCTGCTTCGCG
ATGTACGGGCCAGATATACGCGTTGACATTGATTATTGACTAGTTATTAATAGTAATCAATTACGGGGTC
ATTAGTTCATAGCCCATATATGGAGTTCCGCGTTACATAACTTACGGTAAATGGCCCGCCTGGCTGACCG
CCCAACGACCCCCGCCCATTGACGTCAATAATGACGTATGTTCCCATAGTAACGCCAATAGGGACTTTCC
ATTGACGTCAATGGGTGGAGTATTTACGGTAAACTGCCCACTTGGCAGTACATCAAGTGTATCATATGCC
AAGTACGCCCCCTATTGACGTCAATGACGGTAAATGGCCCGCCTGGCATTATGCCCAGTACATGACCTTA
TGGGACTTTCCTACTTGGCAGTACATCTACGTATTAGTCATCGCTATTACCATGGTGATGCGGTTTTGGC
AGTACATCAATGGGCGTGGATAGCGGTTTGACTCACGGGGATTTCCAAGTCTCCACCCCATTGACGTCAA
TGGGAGTTTGTTTTGGCACCAAAATCAACGGGACTTTCCAAAATGTCGTAACAACTCCGCCCCATTGACG
CAAATGGGCGGTAGGCGTGTACGGTGGGAGGTCTATATAAGCAGAGCTCTCTGGCTAACTAGAGAACCCA
CTGCTTACTGGCTTATCGAAATTAATACGACTCACTATAGGGAGACCCAAGCTGGCTAGCATGGCTATTC
AGCTGCGGTCTCTGTTCCCTCTGGCTCTGCCTGGACTGCTGGCTCTGCTGGGGTGGTGGTGGTTCTTCTC
CCGAAAAAAGGACCCCACCCGGTCCGCCAACATGGAGAAGGAGAGAAAGCGGAGAGAGGAGGATGAGCAG
AGGCGCCGGAAGGAGGAGGAGGAGAGAAGGATGAAGCTGGAGATGGAGGCCAAGCGGAAGCAGGAGGAGG
AGGAGCGGAAGAAGAGAGAGGACGATGAGAAGCGGATCCAGGCCGAGAGAAACAGCGACCCACCTGTGGC
CACACTGGCCAGCTCCGAGGATGTGATCAAGGAGTTCATGCGGTTTAAAGTGAGAATGGAGGGCTCCGTG
AATGGCCACGAGTTCGAGATCGAGGGAGAGGGAGAGGGCAGACCTTACGAGGGCACCCAGACAGCCAAGC
TGAAGGTGACCAAGGGAGGACCACTGCCCTTCGCCTGGGACATCCTGTCTCCTCAGTTTCAGTACGGCAG
CAAGGCCTATGTGAAGCACCCTGCCGACATCCCAGATTATCTGAAGCTGAGCTTCCCAGAGGGCTTTAAG
TGGGAGAGGGTGATGAACTTTGAGGATGGCGGCGTGGTGACCGTGACACAGGACTCTAGCCTGCAGGATG
GCGAGTTCATCTACAAGGTGAAGCTGCGCGGCACAAATTTTCCCTCCGACGGCCCTGTGATGCAGAAGAA
GACCATGGGCTGGGAGGCCTCTACAGAGAGGATGTATCCCGAGGATGGCGCCCTGAAGGGCGAGATCAAG
ATGCGCCTGAAGCTGAAGGACGGCGGCCACTACGATGCCGAGGTGAAGACCACATATATGGCCAAGAAGC
CAGTGCAGCTGCCAGGAGCCTACAAGACCGACATCAAGCTGGATATCACATCTCACAACGAGGACTACAC
CATCGTGGAGCAGTATGAGAGGGCCGAGGGCCGCCACTCTACCGGAGCCAGCGGCCTGAGGTCCCGCGCC
CAGGCCTCCAATTCTATGGAGAAGGAGCGGAAGCGCCGGGAGGAGGATGAGCAGAGAAGGCGCAAAGAAG
AGGAGGAGCGGAGAATGAAACTGGAGATGGAAGCCAAGAGAAAACAGGAAGAGGAGGAGAGGAAGAAGCG
CGAGGACGATGAGAAGAGGATCCAGGCAGAGAGCCGCGCCCAGGCCAGCAATTCCCGAGTGATGGTCTAC
ATTGGAATCGCTATCTTTCTGTTCGTGGGACTGTTTATGAAGTGACTCGAGTCTAGAGGGCCCGTTTAAA
CCCGCTGATCAGCCTCGACTGTGCCTTCTAGTTGCCAGCCATCTGTTGTTTGCCCCTCCCCCGTGCCTTC
CTTGACCCTGGAAGGTGCCACTCCCACTGTCCTTTCCTAATAAAATGAGGAAATTGCATCGCATTGTCTG
AGTAGGTGTCATTCTATTCTGGGGGGTGGGGTGGGGCAGGACAGCAAGGGGGAGGATTGGGAAGACAATA
GCAGGCATGCTGGGGATGCGGTGGGCTCTATGGCTTCTGAGGCGGAAAGAACCAGCTGGGGCTCTAGGGG
GTATCCCC
[124 nt withheld, positions 2459-2582]
C
[91 nt withheld, positions 2584-2674]
A
[49 nt withheld, positions 2676-2724]
CCTTTGACGTTGGAGTCCACGTTCTTT
[37 nt withheld, positions 2752-2788]
ACCCTATCTCGGTCTATTCTTTTGATTTATAAGGGATTTTGCCGATTTCGGCCTATTGGTTAAAAAATGA
GCTGATTTAACAAAAATTTAACGCGAATTAATTCTGTGGAATGTGTGTCAGTTAGGGTGTGGAAAGTCCC
CAGGCTCCCCAGCAGGCAGAAGTATGCAAAGCATGCATCTCAATTAGTCAGCAACCAGGTGTGGAAAGTC
CCCAGGCTCCCCAGCAGGCAGAAGTATGCAAAGCATGCATCTCAATTAGTCAGCAACCATAGTCCCGCCC
CTAACTCCGCCCATCCCGCCCCTAACTCCGCCCAGTTCCGCCCATTCTCCGCCCCATGGCTGACTAATTT
TTTTTATTTATGCAGAGGCCGAGGCCGCCTCTGCCTCTGAGCTATTCCAGAAGTAGTGAGGAGGCTTTTT
TGGAGGCCTAGGCTTTTGCAAAAAGCTCCCGGGAGCTTGTATATCCATTTTCGGATCTGATCAAGAGACA
GGATGAGGATCGTTTCGCATGATTGAACAAGATGGATTGCACGCAGGTTCTCCGGCCGCTTGGGTGGAGA
GGCTATTCGGCTATGACTGGGCACAACAGACAATCGGCTGCTCTGATGCCGCCGTGTTCCGGCTGTCAGC
GCAGGGGCGCCCGGTTCTTTTTGTCAAGACCGACCTGTCCGGTGCCCTGAATGAACTGCAGGACGAGGCA
GCGCGGCTATCGTGGCTGGCCACGACGGGCGTTCCTTGCGCAGCTGTGCTCGACGTTGTCACTGAAGCGG
GAAGGGACTGGCTGCTATTGGGCGAAGTGCCGGGGCAGGATCTCCTGTCATCTCACCTTGCTCCTGCCGA
GAAAGTATCCATCATGGCTGATGCAATGCGGCGGCTGCATACGCTTGATCCGGCTACCTGCCCATTCGAC
CACCAAGCGAAACATCGCATCGAGCGAGCACGTACTCGGATGGAAGCCGGTCTTGTCGATCAGGATGATC
TGGACGAAGAGCATCAGGGGCTCGCGCCAGCCGAACTGTTCGCCAGGCTCAAGGCGCGCATGCCCGACGG
CGAGGATCTCGTCGTGACCCATGGCGATGCCTGCTTGCCGAATATCATGGTGGAAAATGGCCGCTTTTCT
GGATTCATCGACTGTGGCCGGCTGGGTGTGGCGGACCGCTATCAGGACATAGCGTTGGCTACCCGTGATA
TTGCTGAAGAGCTTGGCGGCGAATGGGCTGACCGCTTCCTCGTGCTTTACGGTATCGCCGCTCCCGATTC
GCAGCGCATCGCCTTCTATCGCCTTCTTGACGAGTTCTTCTGAGCGGGACTCTGGGGTTCGAAATGACCG
ACCAAGCGACGCCCAACCTGCCATCACGAGATTTCGATTCCACCGCCGCCTTCTATGAAAGGTTGGGCTT
CGGAATCGTTTTCCGGGACGCCGGCTGGATGATCCTCCAGCGCGGGGATCTCATGCTGGAGTTCTTCGCC
CACCCCAACTTGTTTATTGCAGCTTATAATGGTTACAAATAAAGCAATAGCATCACAAATTTCACAAATA
AAGCATTTTTTTCACTGCATTCTAGTTGTGGTTTGTCCAAACTCATCAATGTATCTTATCATGTCTGTAT
ACCGTCGACCTCTAGCTAGAGCTTGGCGTAATCATGGTCATAGCTGTTTCCTGTGTGAAATTGTTATCCG
CTCACAATTCCACACAACATACGAGCCGGAAGCATAAAGTGTAAAGCCTGGGGTGCCTAATGAGTGAGCT
AACTCACATTAATTGCGTTGCGCTCACTGCCCGCTTTCCAGTCGGGAAACCTGTCGTGCCAGCTGCATTA
ATGAATCGGCCAACGCGCGGGGAGAGGCGGTTTGCGTATTGGGCGCTCTTCCGCTTCCTCGCTCACTGAC
TCGCTGCGCTCGGTCGTTCGGCTGCGGCGAGCGGTATCAGCTCACTCAAAGGCGGTAATACGGTTATCCA
CAGAATCAGGGGATAACGCAGGAAAGAACATGTGAGCAAAAGGCCAGCAAAAGGCCAGGAACCGTAAAAA
GGCCGCGTTGCTGGCGTTTTTCCATAGGCTCCGCCCCCCTGACGAGCATCACAAAAATCGACGCTCAAGT
CAGAGGTGGCGAAACCCGACAGGACTATAAAGATACCAGGCGTTTCCCCCTGGAAGCTCCCTCGTGCGCT
CTCCTGTTCCGACCCTGCCGCTTACCGGATACCTGTCCGCCTTTCTCCCTTCGGGAAGCGTGGCGCTTTC
TCATAGCTCACGCTGTAGGTATCTCAGTTCGGTGTAGGTCGTTCGCTCCAAGCTGGGCTGTGTGCACGAA
CCCCCCGTTCAGCCCGACCGCTGCGCCTTATCCGGTAACTATCGTCTTGAGTCCAACCCGGTAAGACACG
ACTTATCGCCACTGGCAGCAGCCACTGGTAACAGGATTAGCAGAGCGAGGTATGTAGGCGGTGCTACAGA
GTTCTTGAAGTGGTGGCCTAACTACGGCTACACTAGAAGAACAGTATTTGGTATCTGCGCTCTGCTGAAG
CCAGTTACCTTCGGAAAAAGAGTTGGTAGCTCTTGATCCGGCAAACAAACCACCGCTGGTAGCGGTGGTT
TTTTTGTTTGCAAGCAGCAGATTACGCGCAGAAAAAAAGGATCTCAAGAAGATCCTTTGATCTTTTCTAC
GGGGTCTGACGCTCAGTGGAACGAAAACTCACGTTAAGGGATTTTGGTCATGAGATTATCAAAAAGGATC
TTCACCTAGATCCTTTTAAATTAAAAATGAAGTTTTAAATCAATCTAAAGTATATATGAGTAAACTTGGT
CTGACAGTTACCAATGCTTAATCAGTGAGGCACCTATCTCAGCGATCTGTCTATTTCGTTCATCCATAGT
TGCCTGACTCCCCGTCGTGTAGATAACTACGATACGGGAGGGCTTACCATCTGGCCCCAGTGCTGCAATG
ATACCGCGAGACCCACGCTCACCGGCTCCAGATTTATCAGCAATAAACCAGCCAGCCGGAAGGGCCGAGC
GCAGAAGTGGTCCTGCAACTTTATCCGCCTCCATCCAGTCTATTAATTGTTGCCGGGAAGCTAGAGTAAG
TAGTTCGCCAGTTAATAGTTTGCGCAACGTTGTTGCCATTGCTACAGGCATCGTGGTGTCACGCTCGTCG
TTTGGTATGGCTTCATTCAGCTCCGGTTCCCAACGATCAAGGCGAGTTACATGATCCCCCATGTTGTGCA
AAAAAGCGGTTAGCTCCTTCGGTCCTCCGATCGTTGTCAGAAGTAAGTTGGCCGCAGTGTTATCACTCAT
GGTTATGGCAGCACTGCATAATTCTCTTACTGTCATGCCATCCGTAAGATGCTTTTCTGTGACTGGTGAG
TACTCAACCAAGTCATTCTGAGAATAGTGTATGCGGCGACCGAGTTGCTCTTGCCCGGCGTCAATACGGG
ATAATACCGCGCCACATAGCAGAACTTTAAAAGTGCTCATCATTGGAAAACGTTCTTCGGGGCGAAAACT
CTCAAGGATCTTACCGCTGTTGAGATCCAGTTCGATGTAACCCACTCGTGCACCCAACTGATCTTCAGCA
TCTTTTACTTTCACCAGCGTTTCTGGGTGAGCAAAAACAGGAAGGCAAAATGCCGCAAAAAAGGGAATAA
GGGCGACACGGAAATGTTGAATACTCATACTCTTCCTTTTTCAATATTATTGAAGCATTTATCAGGGTTA
TTGTCTCATGAGCGGATACATATTTGAATGTATTTAGAAAAATAAACAAATAGGGGTTCCGCGCACATTT
CCCCGAAAAGTGCCACCTGACGTC
Features (pLannotate 1.2.2; 21 found; start..end, strand, type, name):
     28..80      -  misc_feature   bom (fragment): basis of mobility region from pBR322
    235..614     +  enhancer       CMV enhancer: human cytomegalovirus immediate early enhancer
    615..818     +  promoter       CMV promoter: human cytomegalovirus (CMV) immediate early promoter
    814..847     +  LTR            5' LTR (truncated) (fragment): truncated 5' long terminal repeat (LTR) from HIV-1
    863..881     +  promoter       T7 promoter: promoter for bacteriophage T7 RNA polymerase
    901..1023    +  CDS            Akap1 (fragment): AKAP1_MOUSE - Also known as Akap. Experimental evidence at protein level: Swiss-Prot protein existence level 1. Differentially targeted protein that binds to type I and II regulatory subunits of protein kinase A (PubMed:9065479, PubMed:9182549). Anchors them to the cytoplasmic face of the mitochondrial outer membrane or allows them to reside in the endoplasmic reticulum (PubMed:9065479, PubMed:9182549). Involved in mitochondrial-mediated antiviral innate immunity (By similarity). Promotes translocation of NDUFS1 into mitochondria to regulate mitochondrial membrane respiratory chain NADH dehydr
   1195..1869    +  CDS            mRFP1: mRFP1 is a basic (constitutively fluorescent) red fluorescent protein published in 2002, derived from Discosoma sp.. It is reported to be a somewhat slowly-maturing monomer with low acid sensitivity.
   2189..2413    +  polyA_signal   bGH poly(A) signal: bovine growth hormone polyadenylation signal
   2417..2438    +  promoter       SV40 promoter (fragment): SV40 enhancer and early promoter
   2459..2887    +  rep_origin     f1 ori (sequence partly withheld): f1 bacteriophage origin of replication; arrow indicates direction of (+) strand synthesis
   2901..3230    +  promoter       SV40 promoter: SV40 enhancer and early promoter
   3297..4088    +  CDS            neo: KKA2_KLEPN - Also known as kan, nptII. Experimental evidence at protein level: Swiss-Prot protein existence level 1. Resistance to kanamycin, neomycin, paromomycin, ribostamycin, butirosin and gentamicin B. From Klebsiella pneumoniae.
   4112..4270    +  CDS            ble (fragment): BLE_KLEPN - Experimental evidence at protein level: Swiss-Prot protein existence level 1. Binding protein with a strong affinity to the bleomycin family of antibiotics. Binds to CL990; an antimitotic-antibiotic compound. From Klebsiella pneumoniae.
   4265..4386    +  polyA_signal   SV40 poly(A) signal: SV40 polyadenylation signal
   4459..4475    -  protein_bind   lac operator: The lac repressor binds to the lac operator to inhibit transcription in E. coli. This inhibition can be relieved by adding lactose or isopropyl-β-D-thiogalactopyranoside (IPTG). lac repressor encoded by lacI
   4483..4513    -  promoter       lac promoter: promoter for the E. coli lac operon
   4528..4549    -  protein_bind   CAP binding site: CAP binding activates transcription in the presence of cAMP. E. coli catabolite activator protein
   4562..4654    -  CDS            lacI (fragment): lac repressor; lacI; The lac repressor binds to the lac operator to inhibit transcription in E. coli. This inhibition can be relieved by adding lactose or isopropyl-β-D-thiogalactopyranoside (IPTG).
   4837..5425    -  rep_origin     ori: high-copy-number ColE1/pMB1/pBR322/pUC origin of replication
   5596..6456    -  CDS            AmpR: β-lactamase; bla; confers resistance to ampicillin, carbenicillin, and related antibiotics
   6457..6561    -  promoter       AmpR promoter: bla
