[The description below was written by a language model from this plasmid's Addgene catalogue record and pLannotate feature annotations shown in this document.]
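Description:
pcDNA3.1-15nmEML-mRFP is a mammalian expression plasmid built on the pcDNA3.1(+) backbone, carrying a synthetic ER–mitochondria linker (EML) designed to hold the two organelles at a fixed distance of about 15 nm. The roughly 1.25 kb synthetic insert was cloned between NheI and XhoI sites, both retained, and is transcribed from the human CMV immediate-early enhancer/promoter, with the bovine growth hormone polyadenylation signal downstream. A T7 promoter lies just upstream of the insert.

Annotation of the 6,592 nt sequence shows that the open reading frame begins with a fragment of mouse Akap1, a protein that anchors to the cytoplasmic face of the outer mitochondrial membrane. This fragment is followed by an unannotated stretch, then the monomeric red fluorescent protein mRFP1, and then a further unannotated segment of about 300 bp before the polyadenylation signal. These unannotated regions presumably contain the spacer elements and the ER-targeting end of the linker, but the record does not identify them. mRFP1 allows visualisation of the linker in expressing cells.

The plasmid is maintained in E. coli through a high-copy ColE1/pUC-type origin and selected with ampicillin resistance (β-lactamase). It also has an f1 origin. An SV40 early promoter drives a neomycin phosphotransferase gene with an SV40 poly(A) signal, which permits selection of stably transfected mammalian cells. A few short annotated hits, such as the HIV-1 LTR, ble and lacI fragments, look like backbone remnants or annotation artefacts rather than functional parts. The construct is used to fix the ER–mitochondrial gap, for example to study how that distance affects mitochondrial calcium uptake and oxidative metabolism.
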