Addgene plasmid #231177: pcDNA3.1-15nmEML-mRFP
Purpose: Stabilizes the ER-mitochondrial distance at 15 nm; tagged with mRFP
Depositing lab: Dmitry Lim. Publication: ER-mitochondria distance is a critical parameter for efficient mitochondrial Ca(2+) uptake and oxidative metabolism. Dematteis G, Tapella L, Casali C, Talmon M, Tonelli E, Reano S, Ariotti A, Pessolano E, Malecka J, Chrostek G, Kulkoviene G, Umbrasas D, Distasi C, Grilli M, Ladds G, Filigheddu N, Fresu LG, Mikoshiba K, Matute C, Ramos-Gonzalez P, Jekabsone A, Cali T, Brini M, Biggiogera M, Cavaliere F, Miggiano R, Genazzani AA, Lim D. Commun Biol. 2024 Oct 10;7(1):1294. doi: 10.1038/s42003-024-06933-9. PubMed 39390051.
Backbone
  Vector backbone: pcDNA3.1(+)
  Backbone manufacturer: Invitrogen
  Backbone size w/o insert (bp): 5341
  Vector type: Mammalian Expression
Growth in bacteria
  Bacterial resistance: Ampicillin, 100 μg/mL
  Growth temperature: 37°C
  Growth strain: DH5alpha
  Copy number: High Copy
Gene/Insert
  Gene/Insert name: 15nmEML-mRFP
  Species: Synthetic
  Insert size (bp): 1251
  Promoter: CMV
  Cloning method: Restriction Enzyme; 5′ cloning site NheI (not destroyed); 3′ cloning site XhoI (not destroyed)
Resource information
  A portion of this plasmid was derived from a plasmid made by: Synthesis
Terms and licenses: Academic/Nonprofit Terms; Industry Terms: Not Available to Industry
How to cite: pcDNA3.1-15nmEML-mRFP was a gift from Dmitry Lim (Addgene plasmid # 231177 ; http://n2t.net/addgene:231177 ; RRID:Addgene_231177)
